>Addgene plasmid #170024 | pKB235 | addgene full sequence | sequence record 336757 | Addgene NGS Result
GGCTGGCTGGCATAAATATCTCACTCGCAATCAAATTCAGCCGATAGCGGAACGGGAAGGCGACTGGAGT
GCCATGTCCGGTTTTCAACAAACCATGCAAATGCTGAATGAGGGCATCGTTCCCACTGCGATGCTGGTTG
CCAACGATCAGATGGCGCTGGGCGCAATGCGCGCCATTACCGAGTCCGGGCTGCGCGTTGGTGCGGATAT
CTCGGTAGTGGGATACGACGATACCGAAGACAGCTCATGTTATATCCCGCCGTTAACCACCATCAAACAG
GATTTTCGCCTGCTGGGGCAAACCAGCGTGGACCGCTTGCTGCAACTCTCTCAGGGCCAGGCGGTGAAGG
GCAATCAGCTGTTGCCCGTCTCACTGGTGAAAAGAAAAACCACCCTGGCGCCCAATACGCAAACCGCCTC
TCCCCGCGCGTTGGCCGATTCATTAATGCAGCTGGCACGACAGGTTTCCCGACTGGAAAGCGGGCAGTGA
GGCATCAAATAAAACGAAAGGCTCAGTCGAAAGACTGGGCCTTTCGTTTTATCTGTTGTTTGTCGGTGAA
CGCTCTCCTGAGTAGGACAAATCCGCCGCCCTAGACCTAGGGCGTTCGGCTGCGGCGAGCGGTATCAGCT
CACTCAAAGGCGGTAATACGTAAATCACTGCATAATTCGTGTCGCTCAAGGCGCACTCCCGTTCTGGATA
ATGTTTTTTGCGCCGACATCATAACGGTTCTGGCTAATATTCTGAAATGAGCTGTTGACAATTAATCATC
GGCTCGTATAATGTGTGGAATTGTGAGCGGATAACAATTTCACACAGGGCCCAAGTTCACTTAAAAAGGA
GATCAACAATGAAAGCAATTTTCGTACTGAAACATCTTAATCATGCTATGGAGTATTTCTGATGAAAGCT
ACTAAACTGGTACTGGGCGCGGTAATCCTGGGTTCTACTCTGCTGGCAGGTTGCTCCAGCAACGCTAAAA
TCGATCAGGGAATTAACCCGTATGTTGGCTTTGAAATGGGTTACGACTGGTTAGGTCGTATGCCGTACAA
AGGCAGCGTTGAAAACGGTGCATACAAAGCTCAGGGCGTTCAACTGACCGCTAAACTGGGTTACCCAATC
ACTGACGACCTGGACATCTACACTCGTCTGGGTGGCATGGTATGGCGTGCAGACACTAAATCCAACGTTT
ATGGTAAAAACCACGACACCGGCGTTTCTCCGGTCTTCGCTGGCGGTGTTGAGTACGCGATCACTCCTGA
AATCGCTACCCGTCTGGAATACCAGTGGACCAACAACATCGGTGACGCACACACCATCGGCACTCGTCCG
GACAACGGTATTGGTACCAGTCAAGAGCCTGCAGCGCCCGCCGCAGAGGCGACTCCTGCTGCTGAAGCTC
CAGCTAGCGAAGCGCCTGCAGCAGAAGCTGCCCCAGCGGATGCTGCCGAAGCCCCAGCCGCTGGCATCAG
TCAGGAACCTGCTGCACCAGCTGCGGAAGCTACACCAGCAGCGGAGGCACCAGCGAGTGAAGCACCGGCT
GCGGAAGCCGCTCCTGCAGATGCCGCTGAGGCTCCAGCTGCGGGTATCGGAGGAACATCCAACTTCGATT
GTTGCTTGGGCTATACCGACAGAATCCTTCACCCGAAGTTCATCGTTGGTTTCACTCGTCAACTGGCTAA
CGAGGGTTGCGACATCAACGCGATAATCTTTCACACAAAGAAGAAACTCTCGGTATGCGCAAATCCGAAG
CAAACCTGGGTGAAGTACATTGTCCGGTTGCTGAGCAAGAAGGTCAAGAACATGTAAAATTAACGCCGCG
CAGTTTCACATTATAAATTAAACAACCATCTTGCAGAGAAGTATCTTGCGTTACAGTTAATACCCCGCCA
TCCTCATAGGTCGTCACACTAATGGAGTACGCAGATGATACAGCTGCCTGGCGGCAGTAGCGCGGTGGTC
CCACCTGACCCCATGCCGAACTCAGAAGTGAAACTATAAACGCAGAAAGGCCCACCCGAAGGTGAGCCAG
TGTGACTCTAGTAGAGAGCGTTCACCGACAAACAACAGATAAAACGAAAGGCCCAGTCTTTCGACTGAGC
CTTTCGTTTTATTTGATGCCTGGTCATTTGTACAGTTCATCCATGCCCATTACGTCGGTGAAGGCTTTTT
GCCACTCTTTGAAATTGAGTTCAGTTTTCGAATGTTTCAGTTCCGTTTTGCGAAACACATACATCGGCTG
ATTTTTCAGATAGTTCGCGGCCATGGGTTTCGCAAAGGTGTATGTGGTGCGAGCCGTGCTACGGTAGCGT
TTACCGTTACCCGTGGTGTAACTCCATTTAAAGGTAGAAATAATTGTTTTATCATTGGGATACGTCTTTT
TGCTACGACACCAGTCCGCCGCCGTCAGGCTGTTGGTCATCACTGGGCCATCCGCCGGGAAGCCGGTGCC
TTTAACTTGTGCTTCACCTTTAATATGTGAACCTTCGTAAGTGTACCGATAATTCACGGTCAGGCTCGCC
CCATCCTCGAATTGCATGGTGCGATGGACCTGATAGCCACTGCCATCCACCATAGCCGCCTGAAATGGGC
TCATTCCGTCTGGGTAGGGCAGATACTGATGAAAACCATAACCAATATGCGGTACCAGAATCCACGGACT
AAATTGCAAGTCGCCCTTGGTAGATTTCAAATTCAATTCTTCATAGCCGTCGTTCGGGTTGCCGGTGCCT
TGGCCCACCATGTCGAAATCAACTCCGTTGATGCTGCCGAAAATATGCAGTTCATGTGTAGCAGGCAGCG
ACGCCATGTTATCCTCCTCACCTTTCGAAACCATCTAGTATTTCTCCTCTTTACTACGGCTCTACTACTC
GATAGACTTATAACCGAGACGGTAGCCTGATTGAGTTAAACGTAAAGGCAACGAAGAAGGTCTGTACAGA
CGATGTTGTTAAACAGTTTATCAATGGCGGTATCCGACGTCGGCCGTAGGCGTCGGAGATTCCGGAGCGT
AATAGGGAGTAGACGGAACGCGGAAGCGATAAAAATTCTGCCTCGTGATACGCCTATTTTTATAGGTTAA
TGTCATGATAATAATGGTTTATTAGACGTCAGGTGGCACCATGGGAAATGTGCGCGGAACCCCTATTTGT
TTATTTTTCTAAATACATTAAAATATGTATCCGCTCATGAGACAATAACCCTGATAAATGCTTCAATAAT
ATTGAAAAAGGAAGAGTATGAGTATTCAACATTTCAGTGTCGCCCTTATTCACTTTTTTGCGGCATTTTG
CCTTCCCGTTTTTGCTCACCCAGAAACGCTGGTGAAAGTAAAAGATGCTGAAGATCAGTTGGGTGCACGA
GTGGGTTACATCGAACTGGATCTCAACAGCGGTAAGATCCTTGAGAGTTTTCGCCCCGAAGAACGTTTTC
CAATGATGAGCACTTTTAAAGTTCTGCTATGTGGCGCGGTATTATACCGTATTGACGCCGGGCAAGAGCA
ACTCGGTCGCCGCATACACTATTCTCAGAATGACTTGGTTGAGTACTCACCAGTAACAGAAAAGCATCTT
ACGGATGGCATGACAGTAAGAGAATTATGCAGTGCTGCCATAACCATGAGTGATAACACTGCGGCCAACT
TACTTCTGACAACGATCGGAGGACCGAAGGAGCTAACCGCTTTTTTGCACAACATGGGGGATCATGTAAC
TCGCCTTGATCGTTGGGAACCGGAGCTGAATGAAGCCATACCAAACGACGAGCGTGACACCACGATGCCT
GTAGCAATGGCAACAACGTTGCGCAAACTATTAACTGGCGAACTACTTACTCTAGCTTCCCGGCAACAAT
TAATAGACTGGATGGAGGCGGATAAAGTTGCAGGACCACTTCTGCGCTCGGCCCTTCCGGCTGGCTGGTT
TATTGCTGATAAATCTGGAGCCGGTGAGCGTGGATCACGCGGTATCATTGCAGCACTGGGGCCAGATGGT
AAGCCCTCCCGTATCGTAGTTATCTACACGACGGGGAGTCAGGCAACTATGGATGAACGAAATAGACAGA
TCGCTGAGATAGGTGCCTCACTGATTAAGCATTGGTAACTGTCAGACCAAGTTTACGAGCTCGCTTGGAC
TCCTGTTGATAGATCCAGTAATGACATCAGAACTCCATCTGGATTTGTTCAGAACGCTCGGTTGCCGCCG
GGCGTTTTTTATTGGTGAGAATCCAAGCACTAGGGACAGTAAGACGGGTAAGCCTGTTGATGATACCGCT
GCCTTACTGGGTGCATTAGCCAGTCTGAATGACCTGTCACGGGATAATCCGAAGTGGTCAGACTGGAAAA
TCAGAGGGCAGGAACTGCTGAACAGCAAAAAGTCAGATAGCACCACATAGCAGACCAGCCATAAAACGCC
CTGAGAAGCCCGTGACGGGCTTTTCTTGTATTATGGGTAGTTTCCTTGCATGAATCCATAAAAGGCGCCT
GTAGTGCCATTTACCCACATTCACTGCCAGAGCCGTGAGCGCAGCGAACTGAATGTCACGAAAAAGGCAG
CGACTCAGGTGCCTGATGGTCGGAGACAAAAGGAATATTAAGCGATTTGCACGAGCTTGCGAGGGTGCTA
CTTAAGCCTTTAGGGTTTTAAGGTCTGTTTTGTAGAGGAGCAAACAGCGTTTGCGACATCCTTTTGTAAT
ACTGCGGAACTGACTAAAGTAGTGAGTTATACACAGGGCTGGGATCTATTCTTTTTATCTTTTTTTATTC
TTTCTTTATTCTATAAATTATAACCACTTGAATATAAACAAAAAAAACACACAAAGGTCTAGCGGAATTT
ACAGAGGGTCTAGCAGAATTTACAAGTTTTCCAGCAAAGGTCTAGCAGAATTTACAGATACCCACAACTC
AAAGGAAAAGGACATGTAATTATCATTGACTAGCCCATCTCAATTGGTATAGTGATTAAAATCACCTAGA
CCAATTGAGATGTATGTCTGAATTAGTTGTTTTCAAAGCAAATGAACTAGCGATTAGTCGCTATGACTTA
ACGGAGCATGAAACCAAGCTAATTTTATGCTGTGTGGCACTACTCAACCCCACTATTGAAAACCCTACAA
GGAAAGAACGGACGGTATCGTTCACTTATAACCAATACGCTCAGATGATGAACATCAGTAGGGAAAATGC
TTATGGTGTATTAGCTAAAGCAACCAGAGAGCTGATGACGAGAACTGTGGAAATCATGAATCCTTTGGTT
AAAGGCTTTGAGATTTTCCAGTGGACAAACTATGCCAAGTTCTCAAGCGAAAAATTAGAATTAGTTTTTA
GTGAAGAGATATTGCCTTATCTTTTCCAGTTAAAAAAATTCATAAAATATAATCTGGAACATGTTAAGTC
TTTTGAAAACAAATACTCTATGAGGATTTATGAGTGGTTATTAAAAGAACTAACACAAAAGAAAACTCAC
AAGGCAAATATAGAGATTAGCCTTGATGAATTTAAGTTCATGTTAATGCTTGAAAATAACTACCATGAGT
TTAAAAGGCTTAACCAATGGGTTTTGAAACCAATAAGTAAAGATTTAAACACTTACAGCAATATGAAATT
GGTGGTTGATAAGCGAGGCCGCCCGACTGATACGTTGATTTTCCAAGTTGAACTAGATAGACAAATGGAT
CTCGTAACCGAACTTGAGAACAACCAGATAAAAATGAATGGTGACAAAATACCAACAACCATTACATCAG
ATTCCTACCTACATAACGGACTAAGAAAAACACTACACGATGCTTTAACTGCAAAAATTCAGCTCACCAG
TTTTGAGGCAAAATTTTTGAGTGACATGCAAAGTAAGTATGATCTCAATGGTTCGTTCTCATGGCTCACG
CAAAAACAACGAACCACACTAGAGAACATACTGGCTAAATACGGAAGGATCTGAGGTTCTTATGGCTCTT
GTATCTATCAGTGAAGCATCAAGACTAACAAACAAAAGTAGAACAACTGTTCACCGTTACATATCAAAGG
GAAAACTGTCCATATGCACAGATGAAAACGGTGTAAAAAAGATAGATACATCAGAGCTTTTACGAGTTTT
TGGTGCATTCAAAGCTGTTCACCATGAACAGATCGACAATGTAACCTCGAGATTACCGCCTTTGAGTGAG
CTGATACCGCTCGCCGCAGCCGAACGACCGAGCGCAGCGAGTCAGTGAGCGAGGAAGCCTGCATAACGCG
AAGTAATCTTTTCGGTTTTAAAGAAAAAGGGCAGGGTGGTGACACCTTGCCGAAGCGGCATGCATTTACG
TTGACACCATCGAATGGTGCAAAACCTTTCGCGGTATGGCATGATAGCGCCCGGAAGAGAGTCAATTCAG
GGTGGTGAATGTGAAACCAGTAACGTTATACGATGTCGCAGAGTATGCCGGTGTCTCTTATCAGACCGTT
TCCCGCGTGGTGAACCAGGCCAGCCACGTTTCTGCGAAAACGCGGGAAAAAGTGGAAGCGGCGATGGCGG
AGCTGAATTACATTCCCAACCGCGTGGCACAACAACTGGCGGGCAAACAGTCGTTGCTGATTGGCGTTGC
CACCTCCAGTCTGGCCCTGCACGCGCCGTCGCAAATTGTCGCGGCGATTAAATCTCGCGCCGATCAACTG
GGTGCCAGCGTGGTGGTGTCGATGGTAGAACGAAGCGGCGTCGAAGCCTGTAAAGCGGCGGTGCACAATC
TTCTCGCGCAACGCGTCAGTGGGCTGATCATTAACTATCCGCTGGATGACCAGGATGCCATTGCTGTGGA
AGCTGCCTGCACTAATGTTCCGGCGTTATTTCTTGATGTCTCTGACCAGACACCCATCAACAGTATTATT
TTCTCCCATGAAGACGGTACGCGACTGGGCGTGGAGCATCTGGTCGCATTGGGTCACCAGCAAATCGCGC
TGTTAGCGGGCCCATTAAGTTCTGTCTCGGCGCGTCTGCGTCT
Features (pLannotate 1.2.2; 18 found; start..end, strand, type, name):
    496..582     +  terminator     rrnB T1 terminator: Escherichia coli rrnB; transcription terminator T1 from the E. coli rrnB gene
    755..783     +  promoter       tac promoter: strong E. coli promoter; hybrid between the trp and lac UV5 promoters
    791..807     +  protein_bind   lac operator: The lac repressor binds to the lac operator to inhibit transcription in E. coli. This inhibition can be relieved by adding lactose or isopropyl-β-D-thiogalactopyranoside (IPTG). lac repressor encoded by lacI
    902..988     +  CDS            lpp (fragment): LPP_ECOLI - Also known as mlpA, mulI. Experimental evidence at protein level: Swiss-Prot protein existence level 1. An outer membrane lipoprotein that controls the distance between the inner and outer membranes; adding residues to Lpp increases the width of the periplasm (PubMed:29257832). The only protein known to be covalently linked to the peptidoglycan network (PGN) (PubMed:4261992, PubMed:3013869, PubMed:4245367). Also non-covalently binds the PGN (PubMed:3013869). The link between the cell outer membrane and PGN contributes to the maintenance of the structural and functional integrity of
    992..1396    +  CDS            ompA (fragment): OMPA_SHIFL - Experimental evidence at protein level: Swiss-Prot protein existence level 1. (Microbial infection) Serves as a secondary receptor during phage Sf6 infection; infection requires both lipopolysaccharide (LPS) and the OmpA beta-barrel. From Shigella flexneri.
   1598..1804    +  CDS            CCL20 (fragment): CCL20_HUMAN - Also known as LARC, MIP3A, SCYA20. Experimental evidence at protein level: Swiss-Prot protein existence level 1. Acts as a ligand for C-C chemokine receptor CCR6. Signals through binding and activation of CCR6 and induces a strong chemotactic response and mobilization of intracellular calcium ions (PubMed:11352563, PubMed:11035086, PubMed:20068036). The ligand- receptor pair CCL20-CCR6 is responsible for the chemotaxis of dendritic cells (DC), effector/memory T-cells and B-cells and plays an important role at skin and mucosal surfaces under homeostatic and inflammatory conditions
   1806..1907    -  CDS            mKelly1 (fragment): mKelly1 is a basic (constitutively fluorescent) red fluorescent protein published in 2018, derived from Entacmaea quadricolor. It is reported to be a rapidly-maturing monomer with moderate acid sensitivity.
   2001..2028    -  terminator     T7Te terminator: phage T7 early transcription terminator
   2044..2115    -  terminator     rrnB T1 terminator: transcription terminator T1 from the E. coli rrnB gene
   2127..2834    -  CDS            mNeonGreen: mNeonGreen is a basic (constitutively fluorescent) green/yellow fluorescent protein published in 2013, derived from Branchiostoma lanceolatum. It is reported to be a very rapidly-maturing monomer with moderate acid sensitivity.
   3174..3237    +  promoter       AmpR promoter: bla
   3238..4098    +  CDS            AmpR: β-lactamase; bla; confers resistance to ampicillin, carbenicillin, and related antibiotics
   4178..4212    +  terminator     lambda t0 terminator: minimal transcription terminator from phage lambda (Scholtissek and Grosse, 1987)
   4714..4936    +  rep_origin     pSC101 ori: low-copy replication origin that requires the Rep101 protein
   4984..5934    +  CDS            Rep101: RepA protein needed for replication with the pSC101 origin; rep101
   6237..6281    -  terminator     his operon terminator (fragment): This putative transcriptin terminator from the E. coli his operon has a 2-bp deletion introduced during synthesis. Its efficiency has not been determined.
   6303..6380    +  promoter       lacIq promoter: lacI (mutant); In the lacIq allele, a single base change in the promoter boosts expression of the lacI gene about 10-fold.
   6381..490     +  CDS            lacI (across the origin): lac repressor; lacI; The lac repressor binds to the lac operator to inhibit transcription in E. coli. This inhibition can be relieved by adding lactose or isopropyl-β-D-thiogalactopyranoside (IPTG).
