[The description below was written by a language model from this plasmid's Addgene catalogue record and pLannotate feature annotations shown in this document.]
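Description:
pKB235 is a 6,973-nt bacterial expression and synthetic-biology plasmid built on a pSC101* backbone. It replicates at low copy through the pSC101 origin together with the plasmid-encoded Rep101 (RepA) protein, and is selected with ampicillin via a bla cassette driven by its own promoter and followed by a lambda t0 terminator.

The plasmid carries two functional modules arranged convergently. In the first, a tac promoter with an adjacent lac operator drives a surface-display fusion consisting of an N-terminal Lpp fragment, an OmpA fragment, a tether and then human CCL20. The Lpp portion directs the protein to the outer membrane, the OmpA transmembrane segment carries the chain across it, and the tether presents the chemokine at the cell surface. A lacI gene under the strong lacIq promoter is carried on the same plasmid, so the display fusion is repressed until an inducer such as IPTG is supplied. The second module, on the opposite strand, is an mNeonGreen reporter that the record states is under the PvirK promoter. This promoter is not itself annotated in the feature table, but a gap upstream of the reporter coding sequence is consistent with its position. The reporter is followed by rrnB T1 and T7Te terminators. A short fragment annotated as mKelly1 lies between the two modules and is probably a spurious or residual match rather than a functional reporter.

Together these parts let a cell display a candidate peptide on its own surface and report, by green fluorescence, whether that peptide activates the signalling pathway controlling PvirK. The associated work concerns high-throughput discovery of peptide activators of a bacterial sensor kinase, and the display scaffold was taken from an earlier surface-displayed peptide library system.
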