Addgene plasmid #170024: pKB235
Purpose: Encodes LacI-controlled expression of surface-displayed CCL20 and PvirK-mNeonGreen reporter
Depositing lab: Jeffrey Tabor. Depositing organization: Rice University. Publication: High-throughput discovery of peptide activators of a bacterial sensor kinase. Brink KR, Mu AM, Hoang KV, Groszman K, Gunn JS, Tabor JJ. bioRxiv 10.1101/2021.06.01.446581.
Backbone
  Vector backbone: pSC101*
  Vector type: Bacterial Expression, Synthetic Biology
Growth in bacteria
  Bacterial resistance: Ampicillin, 100 μg/mL
  Growth temperature: 37°C
  Growth strain: DH5alpha
  Copy number: Low Copy
Gene/Insert 1
  Gene/Insert name: mNeonGreen
  Species: Branchiostoma lanceolatum
  Promoter: PvirK
  Cloning method: Unknown
  Sequencing primers: 5′ CGTCTAAGAAACCATTATTATCATGACATTAAC
Gene/Insert 2
  Gene/Insert name: CCL20
  Species: H. sapiens (human), Synthetic; Escherichia coli
  Entrez Gene: CCL20 (a.k.a. CKb4, Exodus, LARC, MIP-3-alpha, MIP-3a, MIP3A, SCYA20, ST38)
  Promoter: Ptac
  Tag / fusion protein: Lpp (N terminal on insert); OmpA (N terminal on insert); Tether (N terminal on insert)
  Cloning method: Unknown
  Sequencing primers: 5′ CGGTATCAGCTCACTCAAAGG
Resource information
  A portion of this plasmid was derived from a plasmid made by: Peptide display fusion protein sequence was obtained from Bryan Davies and was originally published in Tucker et al. 2018 (DOI:10.1016/j.cell.2017.12.009).
Terms and licenses: Academic/Nonprofit Terms; Industry Terms: Not Available to Industry
Depositor comments: Peptide display fusion protein sequence was obtained from Bryan Davies and was originally published in Tucker et al. 2018 (DOI:10.1016/j.cell.2017.12.009). Tucker AT, Leonard SP, DuBois CD, Knauf GA, Cunningham AL, Wilke CO, Trent MS, Davies BW. Discovery of Next-Generation Antimicrobials through Bacterial Self-Screening of Surface-Displayed Peptide Libraries. Cell. 2018 Jan 25;172(3):618-628.e13. doi: 10.1016/j.cell.2017.12.009. Epub 2018 Jan 4. PMID: 29307492; PMCID: PMC5786472. Please visit https://www.biorxiv.org/content/10.1101/2021.06.01.446581v1 for bioRxiv preprint.
How to cite: pKB235 was a gift from Jeffrey Tabor (Addgene plasmid # 170024 ; http://n2t.net/addgene:170024 ; RRID:Addgene_170024)
